>Addgene plasmid #50314 | pICSL50008 | addgene full sequence | sequence record 499950 | Addgene NGS Result
AACATGTGAGCAAAAGGCCAGCAAAAGGCCAGGAACCGTAAAAAGGCCGCGTTGCTGGCGTTTTTCCATA
GGCTCCGCCCCCCTGACGAGCATCACAAAAATCGACGCTCAAGTCAGAGGTGGCGAAACCCGACAGGACT
ATAAAGATACCAGGCGTTTCCCCCTGGAAGCTCCCTCGTGCGCTCTCCTGTTCCGACCCTGCCGCTTACC
GGATACCTGTCCGCCTTTCTCCCTTCGGGAAGCGTGGCGCTTTCTCATAGCTCACGCTGTAGGTATCTCA
GTTCGGTGTAGGTCGTTCGCTCCAAGCTGGGCTGTGTGCACGAACCCCCCGTTCAGCCCGACCGCTGCGC
CTTATCCGGTAACTATCGTCTTGAGTCCAACCCGGTAAGACACGACTTATCGCCACTGGCAGCAGCCACT
GGTAACAGGATTAGCAGAGCGAGGTATGTAGGCGGTGCTACAGAGTTCTTGAAGTGGTGGCCTAACTACG
GCTACACTAGAAGAACAGTATTTGGTATCTGCGCTCTGCTGAAGCCAGTTACCTTCGGAAAAAGAGTTGG
TAGCTCTTGATCCGGCAAACAAACCACCGCTGGTAGCGGTGGTTTTTTTGTTTGCAAGCAGCAGATTACG
CGCAGAAAAAAAGGATCTCAAGAAGATCCTTTGATCTTTTCTACGGGGTCTGACGCTCAGTGGAACGACG
CGTAACTCACGTTAAGGGATTTTGGTCATGGGTGGCTCGAGGGTTATTTGCCGACTACCTTGGTGATCTC
GCCTTTCACGTAGTGGACAAATTCTTCCAACTGATCTGCGCGCGAGGCCAAGCGATCTTCTTCTTGTCCA
AGATAAGCCTGTCTAGCTTCAAGTATGACGGGCTGATACTGGGCCGGCAGGCGCTCCATTGCCCAGTCGG
CAGCGACATCCTTCGGCGCGATTTTGCCGGTTACTGCGCTGTACCAAATGCGGGACAACGTAAGCACTAC
ATTTCGCTCATCGCCAGCCCAGTCGGGCGGCGAGTTCCATAGCGTTAAGGTTTCATTTAGCGCCTCAAAT
AGATCCTGTTCAGGAACCGGATCAAAGAGTTCCTCCGCCGCTGGACCTACCAAGGCAACGCTATGTTCTC
TTGCTTTTGTCAGCAAGATAGCCAGATCAATGTCGATCGTGGCTGGCTCGAAGATACCTGCAAGAATGTC
ATTGCGCTGCCATTCTCCAAATTGCAGTTCGCGCTTAGCTGGATAACGCCACGGAATGATGTCGTCGTGC
ACAACAATGGTGACTTCTACAGCGCGGAGAATCTCGCTCTCTCCAGGGGAAGCCGAAGTTTCCAAAAGGT
CGTTGATCAAAGCTCGCCGCGTTGTTTCATCAAGCCTTACGGTCACCGTAACCAGCAAATCAATATCACT
GTGTGGCTTCAGGCCGCCATCCACTGCGGAGCCGTACAAATGTACGGCCAGCAACGTCGGTTCGAGATGG
CGCTCGATGACGCCAACTACCTCTGATAGTTGAGTCGATACTTCGGCGATCACCGCTTCCCTCATAATGT
TTAACTTTGTTTTAGGGCGACTGCCCTGCTGCGTAACATCGTTGCTGCTCCATAACATCAAACATCGACC
CACGGCGTAACGCGCTTGCTGCTTGGATGCCCGAGGCATAGACTGTACCCCAAAAAAACAGTCATAACAA
GCCATGAAAACCGCCACTGCGCCGTTACCACCGCTGCGTTCGGTCAAGGTTCTGGACCAGTTGCGTGAGC
GCATACGCTACTTGCATTACAGCTTACGAACCGAACAGGCTTATGTCCACTGGGTTCGTGCCTTCATCCG
TTTCCACGGTGTGCGTCACCCGGCAACCTTGGGTAGCAGCGAAGTCGAGGCATTTCTGTCCTGGCTGGTC
TAGAGGAGGCATGATGATATATTTTTATCTTGTGCAATGTAACATCAGAGATTTTGAGACACGGGCCAGA
GCTGCCAGGAAACAGCTATGACCATGTAATACGACTCACTATAGGGGATATCAGCTGGATGGCAAATAAT
GATTTTATTTTGACTGATAGTGACCTGTTCGTTGCAACAAATTGATGAGCAATTATTTTTTATAATGCCA
ACTTTGTACAAGAAAGCTGGGTCGAATTCGCCCTTCACCGGTCTCTTTCGGTGAGCAAGGGCGAGGAGCT
GTTCACCGGGGTGGTGCCCATCCTGGTCGAGCTGGACGGCGACGTAAACGGCCACAAGTTCAGCGTGTCC
GGCGAGGGCGAGGGCGATGCCACCTACGGCAAGCTGACCCTGAAGTTCATCTGCACCACCGGCAAGCTGC
CCGTGCCCTGGCCCACCCTCGTGACCACCTTCAGCTACGGCGTGCAGTGCTTCAGCCGCTACCCCGACCA
CATGAAGCAGCACGACTTCTTCAAGTCCGCCATGCCCGAAGGCTACGTCCAGGAGCGCACCATCTTCTTC
AAGGACGACGGCAACTACAAGACCCGCGCCGAGGTGAAGTTCGAGGGCGACACCCTGGTGAACCGCATCG
AGCTGAAGGGCATCGACTTCAAGGAGGACGGCAACATCCTGGGGCACAAGCTGGAGTACAACTACAACAG
CCACAACGTCTATATCATGGCCGACAAGCAGAAGAACGGCATCAAGGTGAACTTCAAGATCCGCCACAAC
ATCGAGGACGGCAGCGTGCAGCTCGCCGACCACTACCAGCAGAACACCCCCATCGGCGACGGCCCCGTGC
TGCTGCCCGACAACCACTACCTGAGCACCCAGTCCGCCCTGAGCAAAGACCCCAACGAGAAGCGCGATCA
CATGGTCCTGCTGGAGTTCGTGACCGCCGCCGGGATCACTCACGGCATGGACGAGCTGTACAAGTAAGCT
TTGAGACCTAAAGGGCGAATTCGGAGCCTGCTTTTTTGTACAAAGTTGGCATTATAAAAAAGCATTGCTC
ATCAATTTGTTGCAACGAACAGGTCACTATCAGTCAAAATAAAATCATTATTTGGGGCCCGAGCTTAAGA
CTGGCCGTCGTTTTACAACGTCGTGACTGGGAAAACATCCATGCTAGCGTTAACGCGAGAGTAGGGAACT
GCCAGGCATCAAATAAAACGAAAGGCTCAGTCGGAAGACTGGGCCTTTCGTTTTATCTGTTGTTTGTCGG
TGAACGCTCTCCTGAGTAGGACAAATCCGCCGGGAGCGGATTTGAACGTTGTGAAGCAACGGCCCGGAGG
GTGGCGGGCAGGACGCCCGCCATAAACTGCCAGGCATCAAACTAAGCAGAAGGCCATCCTGACGGATGGC
CTTTTTGCGTTTCTACAAACTCTTCCTGGCTAGCGGTACGCGTATTAATTGCGTTGCGCTCACTGCCCGC
TTTCCAGTCGGGAAACCTGTCGTGCCAGCTGCATTAATGAATCGGCCAACGCGCGGGGAGAGGCGGTTTG
CGTATTGGGCGCTCTTCCGCTTCCTCGCTCACTGACTCGCTGCGCTCGGTCGTTCGGCTGCGGCGAGCGG
TATCAGCTCACTCAAAGGCGGTAATACGGTTATCCACAGAATCAGGGGATAACGCAGGAAAG
Features (pLannotate 1.2.2; 12 found; start..end, strand, type, name):
     63..651     -  rep_origin     ori: high-copy-number ColE1/pMB1/pBR322/pUC origin of replication
    744..1535    -  CDS            SmR: aminoglycoside adenylyltransferase (Murphy, 1985); aadA; confers resistance to spectinomycin and streptomycin
   1542..1598    -  CDS            GmR (fragment): gentamycin acetyltransferase; aacC1; confers resistance to gentamycin
   1774..1797    -  promoter       Pc promoter (fragment): intI1 (promoter lies within the coding sequence); class 1 integron promoter
   1987..2005    +  promoter       T7 promoter: promoter for bacteriophage T7 RNA polymerase
   2023..2122    +  protein_bind   attL2: mutant version of attL; recombination site for the Gateway® LR reaction LR Clonase™
   2150..2867    +  CDS            EGFP (fragment): the original enhanced GFP (Yang et al., 1996) mammalian codon-optimized
   2895..2994    -  protein_bind   attL1: mutant version of attL; recombination site for the Gateway® LR reaction LR Clonase™
   3010..3046    +  CDS            lacZα (fragment): LacZα fragment of β-galactosidase; lacZ fragment
   3093..3136    -  terminator     rrnB T1 terminator: Escherichia coli rrnB; transcription terminator T1 from the E. coli rrnB gene
   3268..3295    +  terminator     rrnB T2 terminator: transcription terminator T2 from the E. coli rrnB gene
   3350..3442    -  CDS            lacI (fragment): lac repressor; lacI; The lac repressor binds to the lac operator to inhibit transcription in E. coli. This inhibition can be relieved by adding lactose or isopropyl-β-D-thiogalactopyranoside (IPTG).
