>Addgene plasmid #50314 | pICSL50008 | analyzer sequence | sequence record 75071
AACATGTGAGCAAAAGGCCAGCAAAAGGCCAGGAACCGTAAAAAGGCCGCGTTGCTGGCGTTTTTCCATA
GGCTCCGCCCCCCTGACGAGCATCACAAAAATCGACGCTCAAGTCAGAGGTGGCGAAACCCGACAGGACT
ATAAAGATACCAGGCGTTTCCCCCTGGAAGCTCCCTCGTGCGCTCTCCTGTTCCGACCCTGCCGCTTACC
GGATACCTGTCCGCCTTTCTCCCTTCGGGAAGCGTGGCGCTTTCTCAATGCTCACGCTGTAGGTATCTCA
GTTCGGTGTAGGTCGTTCGCTCCAAGCTGGGCTGTGTGCACGAACCCCCCGTTCAGCCCGACCGCTGCGC
CTTATCCGGTAACTATCGTCTTGAGTCCAACCCGGTAAGACACGACTTATCGCCACTGGCAGCAGCCACT
GGTAACAGGATTAGCAGAGCGAGGTATGTAGGCGGTGCTACAGAGTTCTTGAAGTGGTGGCCTAACTACG
GCTACACTAGAAGGACAGTATTTGGTATCTGCGCTCTGCTGAAGCCAGTTACCTTCGGAAAAAGAGTTGG
TAGCTCTTGATCCGGCAAACAAACCACCGCTGGTAGCGGTGGTTTTTTTGTTTGCAAGCAGCAGATTACG
CGCAGAAAAAAAGGATCTCAAGAAGATCCTTTGATCTTTTCTACGGGGTCTGACGCTCAGTGGAACGACG
CGTAACTCACGTTAAGGGATTTTGGTCATGGGTGGCTCGAGGGTTATTTGCCGACTACCTTGGTGATCTC
GCCTTTCACGTAGTGGACAAATTCTTCCAACTGATCTGCGCGCGAGGCCAAGCGATCTTCTTCTTGTCCA
AGATAAGCCTGTCTAGCTTCAAGTATGACGGGCTGATACTGGGCCGGCAGGCGCTCCATTGCCCAGTCGG
CAGCGACATCCTTCGGCGCGATTTTGCCGGTTACTGCGCTGTACCAAATGCGGGACAACGTAAGCACTAC
ATTTCGCTCATCGCCAGCCCAGTCGGGCGGCGAGTTCCATAGCGTTAAGGTTTCATTTAGCGCCTCAAAT
AGATCCTGTTCAGGAACCGGATCAAAGAGTTCCTCCGCCGCTGGACCTACCAAGGCAACGCTATGTTCTC
TTGCTTTTGTCAGCAAGATAGCCAGATCAATGTCGATCGTGGCTGGCTCGAAGATACCTGCAAGAATGTC
ATTGCGCTGCCATTCTCCAAATTGCAGTTCGCGCTTAGCTGGATAACGCCACGGAATGATGTCGTCGTGC
ACAACAATGGTGACTTCTACAGCGCGGAGAATCTCGCTCTCTCCAGGGGAAGCCGAAGTTTCCAAAAGGT
CGTTGATCAAAGCTCGCCGCGTTGTTTCATCAAGCCTTACGGTCACCGTAACCAGCAAATCAATATCACT
GTGTGGCTTCAGGCCGCCATCCACTGCGGAGCCGTACAAATGTACGGCCAGCAACGTCGGTTCGAGATGG
CGCTCGATGACGCCAACTACCTCTGATAGTTGAGTCGATACTTCGGCGATCACCGCTTCCCTCATGATGT
TTAACTTTGTTTTAGGGCGACTGCCCTGCTGCGTAACATCGTTGCTGCTCCATAACATCAAACATCGACC
CACGGCGTAACGCGCTTGCTGCTTGGATGCCCGAGGCATAGACTGTACCCCAAAAAAACAGTCATAACAA
GCCATGAAAACCGCCACCGCGCCGTTACCACCGCTGCGTTCGGTCAAGGTTCTGGACCAGTTGCGTGAGC
GCATACGCTACTTGCATTACAGCTTACGAACCGAACAGGCTTATGTCCACTGGGTTCGTGCCTTCATCCG
TTTCCACGGTGTGCGTCACCCGGCAACCTTGGGTAGCAGCGAAGTCGAGGCATTTCTGTCCTGGCTGGTC
TAGAGGAGGCATGATGATATATTTTTATCTTGTGCAATGTAACATCAGAGATTTTGAGACACGGGCCAGA
GCTGCCAGGAAACAGCTATGACCATGTAATACGACTCACTATAGGGGATATCAGCTGGATGGCAAATAAT
GATTTTTATTTTGACTGATAGTGACCTGTTCGTTGCAACAAATTGATGAGCAATTATTTTTTATAATGCC
AACTTTGTACAAGAAAGCTGGGTCGAATTCGCCCTTCACCGGTCTCTTTCGGTGAGCAAGGGCGAGGAGC
TGTTCACCGGGGTGGTGCCCATCCTGGTCGAGCTGGACGGCGACGTAAACGGCCACAAGTTCAGCGTGTC
CGGCGAGGGCGAGGGCGATGCCACCTACGGCAAGCTGACCCTGAAGTTCATCTGCACCACCGGCAAGCTG
CCCGTGCCCTGGCCCACCCTCGTGACCACCTTCAGCTACGGCGTGCAGTGCTTCAGCCGCTACCCCGACC
ACATGAAGCAGCACGACTTCTTCAAGTCCGCCATGCCCGAAGGCTACGTCCAGGAGCGCACCATCTTCTT
CAAGGACGACGGCAACTACAAGACCCGCGCCGAGGTGAAGTTCGAGGGCGACACCCTGGTGAACCGCATC
GAGCTGAAGGGCATCGACTTCAAGGAGGACGGCAACATCCTGGGGCACAAGCTGGAGTACAACTACAACA
GCCACAACGTCTATATCATGGCCGACAAGCAGAAGAACGGCATCAAGGTGAACTTCAAGATCCGCCACAA
CATCGAGGACGGCAGCGTGCAGCTCGCCGACCACTACCAGCAGAACACCCCCATCGGCGACGGCCCCGTG
CTGCTGCCCGACAACCACTACCTGAGCACCCAGTCCGCCCTGAGCAAAGACCCCAACGAGAAGCGCGATC
ACATGGTCCTGCTGGAGTTCGTGACCGCCGCCGGGATCACTCACGGCATGGACGAGCTGTACAAGTAAGC
TTTGAGACCTAAAGGGCGAATTCGGAGCCTGCTTTTTTGTACAAAGTTGGCATTATAAAAAAGCATTGCT
CATCAATTTGTTGCAACGAACAGGTCACTATCAGTCAAAATAAAATCATTATTTGGGGCCCGAGCTTAAG
ACTGGCCGTCGTTTTACAACGTCGTGACTGGGAAAACATCCATGCTAGCGTTAACGCGAGAGTAGGGAAC
TGCCAGGCATCAAATAAAACGAAAGGCTCAGTCGGAAGACTGGGCCTTTCGTTTTATCTGTTGTTTGTCG
GTGAACGCTCTCCTGAGTAGGACAAATCCGCCGGGAGCGGATTTGAACGTTGTGAAGCAACGGCCCGGAG
GGTGGCGGGCAGGACGCCCGCCATAAACTGCCAGGCATCAAACTAAGCAGAAGGCCATCCTGACGGATGG
CCTTTTTGCGTTTCTACAAACTCTTCCTGGCTAGCGGTACGCGTATTAATTGCGTTGCGCTCACTGCCCG
CTTTCCAGTCGGGAAACCTGTCGTGCCAGCTGCATTAATGAATCGGCCAACGCGCGGGGAGAGGCGGTTT
GCGTATTGGGCGCTCTTCCGCTTCCTCGCTCACTGACTCGCTGCGCTCGGTCGTTCGGCTGCGGCGAGCG
GTATCAGCTCACTCAAAGGCGGTAATACGGTTATCCACAGAATCAGGGGATAACGCAGGAAAG
Features (pLannotate 1.2.2; 12 found; start..end, strand, type, name):
     63..651     -  rep_origin     ori: high-copy-number ColE1/pMB1/pBR322/pUC origin of replication
    744..1535    -  CDS            SmR: aminoglycoside adenylyltransferase (Murphy, 1985); aadA; confers resistance to spectinomycin and streptomycin
   1542..1598    -  CDS            GmR (fragment): gentamycin acetyltransferase; aacC1; confers resistance to gentamycin
   1774..1797    -  promoter       Pc promoter (fragment): intI1 (promoter lies within the coding sequence); class 1 integron promoter
   1987..2005    +  promoter       T7 promoter: promoter for bacteriophage T7 RNA polymerase
   2023..2123    +  protein_bind   attL2: mutant version of attL; recombination site for the Gateway® LR reaction LR Clonase™
   2151..2868    +  CDS            EGFP (fragment): the original enhanced GFP (Yang et al., 1996) mammalian codon-optimized
   2896..2995    -  protein_bind   attL1: mutant version of attL; recombination site for the Gateway® LR reaction LR Clonase™
   3011..3047    +  CDS            lacZα (fragment): LacZα fragment of β-galactosidase; lacZ fragment
   3094..3137    -  terminator     rrnB T1 terminator: Escherichia coli rrnB; transcription terminator T1 from the E. coli rrnB gene
   3269..3296    +  terminator     rrnB T2 terminator: transcription terminator T2 from the E. coli rrnB gene
   3351..3443    -  CDS            lacI (fragment): lac repressor; lacI; The lac repressor binds to the lac operator to inhibit transcription in E. coli. This inhibition can be relieved by adding lactose or isopropyl-β-D-thiogalactopyranoside (IPTG).
