[The description below was written by a language model from this plasmid's Addgene catalogue record and pLannotate feature annotations shown in this document.]
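Description:
pICSL50008 is a Golden Gate Modular Cloning (MoClo) parts plasmid from a plant synthetic-biology toolbox. It carries a GFP coding sequence from Aequorea victoria as a standardised, reusable module. Although catalogued as a plant expression vector, it is built on the PAGM1301 acceptor backbone and contains no plant promoter or terminator in the annotated features, so it serves as a donor of a coding-sequence part, not as a stand-alone expression construct. It is about 3.56 kb and replicates in E. coli at high copy from a ColE1/pUC-type origin. Selection is with spectinomycin through the aadA aminoglycoside adenylyltransferase gene, which sits next to remnants of a class 1 integron (a Pc promoter fragment and a short gentamicin-resistance fragment).

The GFP insert was cloned through BpiI sites that were destroyed in the process. Internal BsaI and BbsI recognition sites were removed by point mutation, so the part is compatible with Type IIS assembly. According to the depositor, the insert can be released with BsaI, which allows one-pot ligation with promoter, tag and terminator modules into a plant transcription unit. The automated annotation labels the roughly 720 bp reading frame as an EGFP fragment, so the sequence resembles the enhanced variant. The record itself describes it only as A. victoria GFP. The insert is flanked by Gateway attL2 and attL1 sites, with an upstream T7 promoter, rrnB T1 and T2 terminators, and short lacZα and lacI fragments. These appear to be backbone elements, the lacZα piece probably being left over from a blue/white screening cassette displaced by the insert. The two sequence records differ by a single nucleotide and give the same feature map.
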