Addgene plasmid #50314: pICSL50008
Depositing lab: Nicola Patron. Depositing organization: Sainsbury Laboratory, Norwich. Publication: A golden gate modular cloning toolbox for plants. Engler C, Youles M, Gruetzner R, Ehnert TM, Werner S, Jones JD, Patron NJ, Marillonnet S. ACS Synth Biol. 2014 Nov 21;3(11):839-43. doi: 10.1021/sb4001504. Epub 2014 Feb 20. PubMed 24933124.
Backbone
  Vector backbone: PAGM1301
  Vector type: plant expression
Growth in bacteria
  Bacterial resistance: Spectinomycin, 50 μg/mL
  Growth temperature: 37°C
  Growth strain: DH5alpha
  Copy number: High Copy
Gene/Insert
  Gene/Insert name: CDS, GFP (A. victoria)
  Mutation: BsaI/BbsI sites removed by point-mutation
  Cloning method: Restriction Enzyme; 5′ cloning site BpiI (destroyed during cloning); 3′ cloning site BpiI (destroyed during cloning)
Terms and licenses: Academic/Nonprofit Terms; Industry Terms: Not Available to Industry
Depositor comments: insert can be released with BsaI
How to cite: pICSL50008 was a gift from Nicola Patron (Addgene plasmid # 50314 ; http://n2t.net/addgene:50314 ; RRID:Addgene_50314)
