>Addgene plasmid #50314 | pICSL50008 | addgene partial sequence | sequence record 76605 | pBR322ori-F 5'-GGGAAACGCCTGGTATCTTT-3'
GACTTGAGCGTCGATTTTTGTGATGCTCGTCAGGGGGGCGGAGCCTATGGAAAAACGCCAGCAACGCGGC
CTTTTTACGGTTCCTGGCCTTTTGCTGGCCTTTTGCTCACATGTTCTTTCCTGCGTTATCCCCTGATTCT
GTGGATAACCGTATTACCGCCTTTGAGTGAGCTGATACCGCTCGCCGCAGCCGAACGACCGAGCGCAGCG
AGTCAGTGAGCGAGGAAGCGGAAGAGCGCCCAATACGCAAACCGCCTCTCCCCGCGCGTTGGCCGATTCA
TTAATGCAGCTGGCACGACAGGTTTCCCGACTGGAAAGCGGGCAGTGAGCGCAACGCAATTAATACGCGT
ACCGCTAGCCAGGAAGAGTTTGTAGAAACGCAAAAAGGCCATCCGTCAGGATGGCCTTCTGCTTAGTTTG
ATGCCTGGCAGTTTATGGCGGGCGTCCTGCCCGCCACCCTCCGGGCCGTTGCTTCACAACGTTCAAATCC
GCTCCCGGCGGATTTGTCCTACTCAGGAGAGCGTTCACCGACAAACAACAGATAAAACGAAAGGCCCAGT
CTTCCGACTGAGCCTTTCGTTTTATTTGATGCCTGGCAGTTCCCTACTCTCGCGTTAACGCTAGCATGGA
TGTTTTCCCAGTCACGACGTTGTAAAACGACGGCCAGTCTTAAGCTCGGGCCCCAAATAATGATTTTATT
TTGACTGATAGTGACCTGTTCGTTGCAACAAATTGATGAGCAATGCTTTTTTATAATGCCAACTTTGTAC
AAAAAAGCAGGCTCCGAATTCGCCCTTTAGGTCTCAAAGCTTACTTGTACAGCTCGTCCATGCC
