>Addgene plasmid #50314 | pICSL50008 | addgene partial sequence | sequence record 76673 | Spect-R 5'-ACTTTGTTTTAGGGCGACTG-3'
CATCGACCCACGGCGTAACGCGCTTGCTGCTTGGATGCCCGAGGCATAGACTGTACCCCAAAAAAACAGT
CATAACAAGCCATGAAAACCGCCACCGCGCCGTTACCACCGCTGCGTTCGGTCAAGGTTCTGGACCAGTT
GCGTGAGCGCATACGCTACTTGCATTACAGCTTACGAACCGAACAGGCTTATGTCCACTGGGTTCGTGCC
TTCATCCGTTTCCACGGTGTGCGTCACCCGGCAACCTTGGGTAGCAGCGAAGTCGAGGCATTTCTGTCCT
GGCTGGTCTAGAGGAGGCATGATGATATATTTTTATCTTGTGCAATGTAACATCAGAGATTTTGAGACAC
GGGCCAGAGCTGCCAGGAAACAGCTATGACCATGTAATACGACTCACTATAGGGGATATCAGCTGGATGG
CAAATAATGATTTTTATTTTGACTGATAGTGACCTGTTCGTTGCAACAAATTGATGAGCAATTATTTTTT
ATAATGCCAACTTTGTACAAGAAAGCTGGGTCGAATTCGCCCTTCACCGGTCTCTTTCGGTGAGCAAGGG
CGAGGAGCTGTTCACCGGGGTGGTGCCCATCCTGGTCGAGCTGGACGGCGACGTAAACGGCCACAAGTTC
AGCGTGTCCGGCGAGGGCGAGGGCGATGCCACCTACGGCAAGCTGACCCTGAAGTTCATCTGCACCACCG
GCAAGCTGCCCGTGCCCTGGCCCACCCTCGTGACCACCTTCAGCTACGGCGTGCAGTGCTTCAGCCGCTA
CCCCGACCACATGAAGCAGCACGACTTCTTCAAGTCCGCCATGCCCGAAGGCTACGTCCAGGAGCGCACC
ATCTTCTTCAAGGACGA
